>Addgene plasmid #103162 | LSB-hsa-miR-1-5p | depositor full sequence | sequence record 195373 | Full Sequence
AATTGAGGGGATAACGCAGGAAAGAACATGTGAGCAAAAGGCCAGCAAAAGGCCAGGAACCGTAAAAAGG
CCGCGTTGCTGGCGTTTTTCCATAGGCTCCGCCCCCCTGACGAGCATCACAAAAATCGACGCTCAAGTCA
GAGGTGGCGAAACCCGACAGGACTATAAAGATACCAGGCGTTTCCCCCTGGAAGCTCCCTCGTGCGCTCT
CCTGTTCCGACCCTGCCGCTTACCGGATACCTGTCCGCCTTTCTCCCTTCGGGAAGCGTGGCGCTTTCTC
ATAGCTCACGCTGTAGGTATCTCAGTTCGGTGTAGGTCGTTCGCTCCAAGCTGGGCTGTGTGCACGAACC
CCCCGTTCAGCCCGACCGCTGCGCCTTATCCGGTAACTATCGTCTTGAGTCCAACCCGGTAAGACACGAC
TTATCGCCACTGGCAGCAGCCACTGGTAACAGGATTAGCAGAGCGAGGTATGTAGGCGGTGCTACAGAGT
TCTTGAAGTGGTGGCCTAACTACGGCTACACTAGAAGAACAGTATTTGGTATCTGCGCTCTGCTGAAGCC
AGTTACCTTCGGAAAAAGAGTTGGTAGCTCTTGATCCGGCAAACAAACCACCGCTGGTAGCGGTGGTTTT
TTTGTTTGCAAGCAGCAGATTACGCGCAGAAAAAAAGGATCTCAAGAAGATCCTTTGATCTTTTCTACGG
GGTCTGACGCTCAGTGGAACGAAAACTCACGTTAAGGGATTTTGGTCATGAGATTATCAAAAAGGATCTT
CACCTAGATCCTTTTAAATTAAAAATGAAGTTTTAAATCAATCTAAAGTATATATGAGTAAACTTGGTCT
GACAGTTACCAATGCTTAATCAGTGAGGCACCTATCTCAGCGATCTGTCTATTTCGTTCATCCATAGTTG
CCTGACTCCCCGTCGTGTAGATAACTACGATACGGGAGGGCTTACCATCTGGCCCCAGTGCTGCAATGAT
ACCGCGAGAACCACGCTCACCGGCTCCAGATTTATCAGCAATAAACCAGCCAGCCGGAAGGGCCGAGCGC
AGAAGTGGTCCTGCAACTTTATCCGCCTCCATCCAGTCTATTAATTGTTGCCGGGAAGCTAGAGTAAGTA
GTTCGCCAGTTAATAGTTTGCGCAACGTTGTTGCCATTGCTACAGGCATCGTGGTGTCACGCTCGTCGTT
TGGTATGGCTTCATTCAGCTCCGGTTCCCAACGATCAAGGCGAGTTACATGATCCCCCATGTTGTGCAAA
AAAGCGGTTAGCTCCTTCGGTCCTCCGATCGTTGTCAGAAGTAAGTTGGCCGCAGTGTTATCACTCATGG
TTATGGCAGCACTGCATAATTCTCTTACTGTCATGCCATCCGTAAGATGCTTTTCTGTGACTGGTGAGTA
CTCAACCAAGTCATTCTGAGAATAGTGTATGCGGCGACCGAGTTGCTCTTGCCCGGCGTCAATACGGGAT
AATACCGCGCCACATAGCAGAACTTTAAAAGTGCTCATCATTGGAAAACGTTCTTCGGGGCGAAAACTCT
CAAGGATCTTACCGCTGTTGAGATCCAGTTCGATGTAACCCACTCGTGCACCCAACTGATCTTCAGCATC
TTTTACTTTCACCAGCGTTTCTGGGTGAGCAAAAACAGGAAGGCAAAATGCCGCAAAAAAGGGAATAAGG
GCGACACGGAAATGTTGAATACTCATACTCTTCCTTTTTCAATATTATTGAAGCATTTATCAGGGTTATT
GTCTCATGAGCGGATACATATTTGAATGTAGCTCCGAATTTCTCGAGGGCTTGTCGACGACGGCGGTCTC
CGTCGTCAGGATCATGAATTCGACCCGCCTGCCACCATGACCGAGTACAAGCCCACGGTGCGCCTCGCCA
CCCGCGACGACGTCCCCCGGGCCGTACGCACCCTCGCCGCCGCGTTCGCCGACTACCCCGCCACGCGCCA
CACCGTCGACCCGGACCGCCACATCGAGCGGGTCACCGAGCTGCAAGAACTCTTCCTCACGCGCGTCGGG
CTCGACATCGGCAAGGTGTGGGTCGCGGACGACGGCGCCGCGGTGGCGGTCTGGACCACGCCGGAGAGCG
TCGAAGCGGGGGCGGTGTTCGCCGAGATCGGCCCGCGCATGGCCGAGTTGAGCGGTTCCCGGCTGGCCGC
GCAGCAACAGATGGAAGGCCTCCTGGCGCCGCACCGGCCCAAGGAGCCCGCGTGGTTCCTGGCCACCGTC
GGCGTCTCGCCCGACCACCAGGGCAAGGGTCTGGGCAGCGCCGTCGTGCTCCCCGGAGTGGAGGCGGCCG
AGCGCGCCGGGGTGCCCGCCTTCCTGGAGACATCCGCGCCCCGCAACCTCCCCTTCTACGAGCGGCTCGG
CTTCACCGTCACCGCCGACGTCGAGGTGCCCGAAGGACCGCGCACCTGGTGCATGACCCGCAAGCCCGGT
GCCTGATACGCGTGAATTCACTCCTCAGGTGCAGGCTGCCTATCAGAAGGTGGTGGCTGGTGTGGCCAAT
GCCCTGGCTCACAAATACCACTGAGATCTTTTTCCCTCTGCCAAAAATTATGGGGACATCATGAAGCCCC
TTGAGCATCTGACTTCTGGCTAATAAAGGAAATTTATTTTCATTGCAATAGTGTGTTGGAATTTTTTGTG
TCTCTCACTCGGAAGGACATATGGGAGGGCAAATCATTTAAAACATCAGAATGAGTATTTGGTTTAGAGT
TTGGCAACATATGCCCATATGCTGGCTGCCATGAACAAAGGTTGGCTATAAAGAGGTCATCAGTATATGA
AACAGCCCCCTGCTGTCCATTCCTTATTCCATAGAAAAGCCTTGACTTGAGGTTAGATTTTTTTTATATT
TTGTTTTGTGTTATTTTTTTCTTTAACATCCCTAAAATTTTCCTTACATGTTTTACTAGCCAGATTTTTC
CTCCTCTCCTGACTACTCCCAGTCATAGCTGTCCCTCTTCTCTTATGGAGATCCCTCGACCTGCAGCCCA
AGCTTGAATTCTCTAGAATTACCCTGTTATCCCTATGCTTGGTTTACCGAGCTCTTATTGGTTTTCAAAC
TTCATTGACTGTGCCCAACGCGCCTGGGAGCTCACGGGGACAGCCCCCCCCCAAAGCCCCCAGGGATGTA
ATTACGTCCCTCCCCCGCTAGGGGGCAGCAGCGAGCCGCCCGGGGCTCCGCTCCGGTCCGGCGCTCCCCC
CGCATCCCCGAGCCGGCAGCGTGCGGGGACAGCCCGGGCACGGGGAAGGTGGCACGGGATCGCTTTCCTC
TGAACGCTTCTCGCTGCTCTTTGAGCCTGCAGACACCTGGGGGGATACGGGGAAAAAGCTAGGCTGAAAG
ACCGGTTCTTAGAATGACACGCGCCTGGGAGCTCACGGGGACAGCCCCCCCCCAAAGCCCCCAGGGATGT
AATTACGTCCCTCCCCCGCTAGGGGGCAGCAGCGAGCCGCCCGGGGCTCCGCTCCGGTCCGGCGCTCCCC
CCGCATCCCCGAGCCGGCAGCGTGCGGGGACAGCCCGGGCACGGGGAAGGTGGCACGGGATCGCTTTCCT
CTGAACGCTTCTCGCTGCTCTTTGAGCCTGCAGACACCTGGGGGGATACGGGGAAAAAGCTAACTTCTGA
GACGACAACTTTGTATAGAAAAGTTGGCTCCGAATTCGCCCTTGACAGCAGAGATCCAGTTTGGTTAATT
AATTGGCTCCGGTGCCCGTCAGTGGGCAGAGCGCACATCGCCCACAGTCCCCGAGAAGTTGTGGGGAGGG
GTCGGCAATTGAACCGGTGCCTAGAGAAGGTGGCGCGGGGTAAACTGGGAAAGTGATGTCGTGTACTGGC
TCCGCCTTTTTCCCGAGGGTGGGGGAGAACCGTATATAAGTGCAGTAGTCGCCGTGAACGTTCTTTTTCG
CAACGGGTTTGCCGCCAGAACACAGGTAAGTGCCGTGTGTGGTTCCCGCGGGCCTGGCCTCTTTACGGGT
TATGGCCCTTGCGTGCCTTGAATTACTTCCACCTGGCTGCAGTACGTGATTCTTGATCCCGAGCTTCGGG
TTGGAAGTGGGTGGGAGAGTTCGAGGCCTTGCGCTTAAGGAGCCCCTTCGCCTCGTGCTTGAGTTGAGGC
CTGGCCTGGGCGCTGGGGCCGCCGCGTGCGAATCTGGTGGCACCTTCGCGCCTGTCTCGCTGCTTTCGAT
AAGTCTCTAGCCATTTAAAATTTTTGATGACCTGCTGCGACGCTTTTTTTCTGGCAAGATAGTCTTGTAA
ATGCGGGCCAAGATCTGCACACTGGTATTTCGGTTTTTGGGGCCGCGGGCGGCGACGGGGCCCGTGCGTC
CCAGCGCACATGTTCGGCGAGGCGGGGCCTGCGAGCGCGGCCACCGAGAATCGGACGGGGGTAGTCTCAA
GCTGGCCGGCCTGCTCTGGTGCCTGGCCTCGCGCCGCCGTGTATCGCCCCGCCCTGGGCGGCAAGGCTGG
CCCGGTCGGCACCAGTTGCGTGAGCGGAAAGATGGCCGCTTCCCGGCCCTGCTGCAGGGAGCTCAAAATG
GAGGACGCGGCGCTCGGGAGAGCGGGCGGGTGAGTCACCCACACAAAGGAAAAGGGCCTTTCCGTCCTCA
GCCGTCGCTTCATGTGACTCCACGGAGTACCGGGCGCCGTCCAGGCACCTCGATTAGTTCTCGAGCTTTT
GGAGTACGTCGTCTTTAGGTTGGGGGGAGGGGTTTTATGCGATGGAGTTTCCCCACACTGAGTGGGTGGA
GACTGAAGTTAGGCCAGCTTGGCACTTGATGTAATTCTCCTTGGAATTTGCCCTTTTTGAGTTTGGATCT
TGGTTCATTCTCAAGCCTCAGACAGTGGTTCAAAGTTTTTTTCTTCCATTTCAGGTGTCGTGAGAAGGGC
GAATTCGACCCAAGTTTGTACAAAAAAGCAGGCTGGATCCAGGTGCCACCATGGTGAGCGAGCTGATTAA
GGAGAACATGCACATGAAGCTGTACATGGAGGGCACCGTGAACAACCACCACTTCAAGTGCACATCCGAG
GGCGAAGGCAAGCCCTACGAGGGCACCCAGACCATGAGAATCAAGGCGGTCGAGGGCGGCCCTCTCCCCT
TCGCCTTCGACATCCTGGCTACCAGCTTCATGTACGGCAGCAAAACCTTCATCAACCACACCCAGGGCAT
CCCCGACTTCTTTAAGCAGTCCTTCCCCGAGGGCTTCACATGGGAGAGAGTCACCACATACGAAGATGGG
GGCGTGCTGACCGCTACCCAGGACACCAGCCTCCAGGACGGCTGCCTCATCTACAACGTCAAGATCAGAG
GGGTGAACTTCCCATCCAACGGCCCTGTGATGCAGAAGAAAACACTCGGCTGGGAGGCCTCCACCGAGAC
ACTGTACCCCGCTGACGGCGGCCTGGAAGGCAGAGCCGACATGGCCCTGAAGCTCGTGGGCGGGGGCCAC
CTGATCTGCAACCTTAAGACCACATACAGATCCAAGAAACCCGCTAAGAACCTCAAGATGCCCGGCGTCT
ACTATGTGGACAGGAGACTGGAAAGAATCAAGGAGGCCGACAAAGAGACATACGTCGAGCAGCACGAGGT
GGCTGTGGCCAGATACTGCGACCTCCCTAGCAAACTGGGGCACAAACTTAATTGAGAATTCTACCACCCA
GCTTTCTTGTACAAAGTGGTACGTCTCAAGACCAGAGGTCTCTGCTTGGCAAAAGATGGGCATATAAAGA
AGTATGTATGGGCATATAAAGAAGTATGTATGGGCATATAAAGAAGTATGTATGGGCATATAAAGAAGTA
TGTCAACCAGAAGAGACCTGTGCTTCACTCCTCAGGTGCAGGCTGCCTATCAGAAGGTGGTGGCTGGTGT
GGCCAATGCCCTGGCTCACAAATACCACTGAGATCTTTTTCCCTCTGCCAAAAATTATGGGGACATCATG
AAGCCCCTTGAGCATCTGACTTCTGGCTAATAAAGGAAATTTATTTTCATTGCAATAGTGTGTTGGAATT
TTTTGTGTCTCTCACTCGGAAGGACATATGGGAGGGCAAATCATTTAAAACATCAGAATGAGTATTTGGT
TTAGAGTTTGGCAACATATGCCCATATGCTGGCTGCCATGAACAAAGGTTGGCTATAAAGAGGTCATCAG
TATATGAAACAGCCCCCTGCTGTCCATTCCTTATTCCATAGAAAAGCCTTGACTTGAGGTTAGATTTTTT
TTATATTTTGTTTTGTGTTATTTTTTTCTTTAACATCCCTAAAATTTTCCTTACATGTTTTACTAGCCAG
ATTTTTCCTCCTCTCCTGACTACTCCCAGTCATAGCTGTCCCTCTTCTCTTATGGAGATCCCGAGCGGTG
CGTTTTTATGCTTGTAGTATTGTATAATGTTTTTAAGATCCAAGCTTCTGACCTCTTCTCTTCCTCCCAC
AGGGCCTCGAGACAATTGCATCGATGGTACCAGTGAAAGTCTGCAATGAATTCGAGTTGGCGCGCCTGTC
ATTCTAAATCTCTCTTTCAGCCTAAAGCTTTTTCCCCGTATCCCCCCAGGTGTCTGCAGGCTCAAAGAGC
AGCGAGAAGCGTTCAGAGGAAAGCGATCCCGTGCCACCTTCCCCGTGCCCGGGCTGTCCCCGCACGCTGC
CGGCTCGGGGATGCGGGGGGAGCGCCGGACCGGAGCGGAGCCCCGGGCGGCTCGCTGCTGCCCCCTAGCG
GGGGAGGGACGTAATTACATCCCTGGGGGCTTTGGGAGGGGGCTGTCCCCGTGAGCTCCCAGGCGCGCCT
GTCATTCTAAATCTCTCTTTCAGCCTAAAGCTTTTTCCCCGTATCCCCCCAGGTGTCTGCAGGCTCAAAG
AGCAGCGAGAAGCGTTCAGAGGAAAGCGATCCCGTGCCACCTTCCCCGTGCCCGGGCTGTCCCCGCACGC
TGCCGGCTCGGGGATGCGGGGGGAGCGCCGGACCGGAGCGGAGCCCCGGGCGGCTCGCTGCTGCCCCCTA
GCGGGGGAGGGACGTAATTACATCCCTGGGGGCTTTGGGGGGGGGCTGTCCCCGTGAGCTCCCAGGCGCG
CCAACTCGGTACCGTATCGATGTCGACGTTAACGCTAGTGATATCAACTTTGTATAGAAAAGTTGGCTCC
GAATTCGCCCTTGACAGCAGAGATCCAGTTTGGTTAATTAATTGGCTCCGGTGCCCGTCAGTGGGCAGAG
CGCACATCGCCCACAGTCCCCGAGAAGTTGTGGGGAGGGGTCGGCAATTGAACCGGTGCCTAGAGAAGGT
GGCGCGGGGTAAACTGGGAAAGTGATGTCGTGTACTGGCTCCGCCTTTTTCCCGAGGGTGGGGGAGAACC
GTATATAAGTGCAGTAGTCGCCGTGAACGTTCTTTTTCGCAACGGGTTTGCCGCCAGAACACAGGTAAGT
GCCGTGTGTGGTTCCCGCGGGCCTGGCCTCTTTACGGGTTATGGCCCTTGCGTGCCTTGAATTACTTCCA
CCTGGCTGCAGTACGTGATTCTTGATCCCGAGCTTCGGGTTGGAAGTGGGTGGGAGAGTTCGAGGCCTTG
CGCTTAAGGAGCCCCTTCGCCTCGTGCTTGAGTTGAGGCCTGGCCTGGGCGCTGGGGCCGCCGCGTGCGA
ATCTGGTGGCACCTTCGCGCCTGTCTCGCTGCTTTCGATAAGTCTCTAGCCATTTAAAATTTTTGATGAC
CTGCTGCGACGCTTTTTTTCTGGCAAGATAGTCTTGTAAATGCGGGCCAAGATCTGCACACTGGTATTTC
GGTTTTTGGGGCCGCGGGCGGCGACGGGGCCCGTGCGTCCCAGCGCACATGTTCGGCGAGGCGGGGCCTG
CGAGCGCGGCCACCGAGAATCGGACGGGGGTAGTCTCAAGCTGGCCGGCCTGCTCTGGTGCCTGGCCTCG
CGCCGCCGTGTATCGCCCCGCCCTGGGCGGCAAGGCTGGCCCGGTCGGCACCAGTTGCGTGAGCGGAAAG
ATGGCCGCTTCCCGGCCCTGCTGCAGGGAGCTCAAAATGGAGGACGCGGCGCTCGGGAGAGCGGGCGGGT
GAGTCACCCACACAAAGGAAAAGGGCCTTTCCGTCCTCAGCCGTCGCTTCATGTGACTCCACGGAGTACC
GGGCGCCGTCCAGGCACCTCGATTAGTTCTCGAGCTTTTGGAGTACGTCGTCTTTAGGTTGGGGGGAGGG
GTTTTATGCGATGGAGTTTCCCCACACTGAGTGGGTGGAGACTGAAGTTAGGCCAGCTTGGCACTTGATG
TAATTCTCCTTGGAATTTGCCCTTTTTGAGTTTGGATCTTGGTTCATTCTCAAGCCTCAGACAGTGGTTC
AAAGTTTTTTTCTTCCATTTCAGGTGTCGTGAGAAGGGCGAATTCGACCCAAGTTTGTACAAAAAAGCAG
GCTCGCCACCATGGTGAGCAAGGGCGAGGAGCTGTTCACCGGGGTGGTGCCCATCCTGGTCGAGCTGGAC
GGCGACGTAAACGGCCACAAGTTCAGCGTGAGGGGCGAGGGCGAGGGCGATGCCACCAACGGCAAGCTGA
CCCTGAAGTTCATCTGCACCACCGGCAAGCTGCCCGTGCCCTGGCCCACCCTCGTGACCACCCTGAGCCA
CGGCGTGCAGTGCTTCGCCCGCTACCCCGACCACATGAAGCAGCACGACTTCTTCAAGTCCGCCATGCCC
GAAGGCTACGTCCAGGAGCGCACCATCTTCTTCAAGGACGACGGCACCTACAAGACCCGCGCCGAGGTGA
AGTTCGAGGGCGACACCCTAGTGAACCGCATCGAGCTGAAGGGCGTCGACTTCAAGGAGGACGGCAACAT
CCTGGGGCACAAGCTGGAGTACAACTTCAACAGCCACAACATCTATATCATGGCCGTCAAGCAGAAGAAC
GGCATCAAGGTGAACTTCAAGATCCGCCACAACGTGGAGGACGGCAGCGTGCAGCTCGCCGACCACTACC
AGCAGAACACCCCCATCGGCGACGGCCCCGTGCTGCTGCCCGACAGCCACTACCTGAGCACCCAGTCCGT
GCTGAGCAAAGACCCCAACGAGAAGCGCGATCACATGGTCCTGCTGGAGTTCCGCACCGCCGCCGGGATC
ACTCTCGGCATGGACGAGCTGTACAAGTAATACCACCCAGCTTTCTTGTACAAAGTGGTACGCGTGAATT
CACTCCTCAGGTGCAGGCTGCCTATCAGAAGGTGGTGGCTGGTGTGGCCAATGCCCTGGCTCACAAATAC
CACTGAGATCTTTTTCCCTCTGCCAAAAATTATGGGGACATCATGAAGCCCCTTGAGCATCTGACTTCTG
GCTAATAAAGGAAATTTATTTTCATTGCAATAGTGTGTTGGAATTTTTTGTGTCTCTCACTCGGAAGGAC
ATATGGGAGGGCAAATCATTTAAAACATCAGAATGAGTATTTGGTTTAGAGTTTGGCAACATATGCCCAT
ATGCTGGCTGCCATGAACAAAGGTTGGCTATAAAGAGGTCATCAGTATATGAAACAGCCCCCTGCTGTCC
ATTCCTTATTCCATAGAAAAGCCTTGACTTGAGGTTAGATTTTTTTTATATTTTGTTTTGTGTTATTTTT
TTCTTTAACATCCCTAAAATTTTCCTTACATGTTTTACTAGCCAGATTTTTCCTCCTCTCCTGACTACTC
CCAGTCATAGCTGTCCCTCTTCTCTTATGGAGATCCCTCGACCTGCAGCCCAAGCTTGGCGTAATCATGG
TCATAGCTGTTTCCTGTGTGAAATTGTTATCCGCTCACAATTCCACACAACATACGAGCCGGAAGCATAA
AGTGTAAAGCCTGGGGTGCCTAATGAGTGAGCTAACTCACATTAATTGCGTTGCGCTCACTGCCCGCTTT
CCAGTCGGGAAACCTGTCGTGCCAGCGGATCGACAGTACTAAGCTTGGTCTAATACCCAATCTCTCGTCT
TATCCAGATGTTTTATACGCCTCTGGCCCGTGTCTCAAAATCTCTGATGTTACATTGCACAAGATAAAAT
AATATCATCATGAACAATAAAACTGTCTGCTTACATAAACAGTAATACAAGGGGTGTTATGAGCCATATT
CAACGGGAAACGTCGAGGCCGCGATTAAATTCCAACATGGATGCTGATTTATATGGGTATAAATGGGCTC
GCGATAATGTCGGGCAATCAGGTGCGACAATCTATCGCTTGTATGGGAAGCCCGATGCGCCAGAGTTGTT
TCTGAAACATGGCAAAGGTAGCGTTGCCAATGATGTTACAGATGAGATGGTCAGACTAAACTGGCTGACG
GAATTTATGCCTCTTCCGACCATCAAGCATTTTATCCGTACTCCTGATGATGCATGGTTACTCACCACTG
CGATCCCCGGAAAAACAGCATTCCAGGTATTAGAAGAATATCCTGATTCAGGTGAAAATATTGTTGATGC
GCTGGCAGTGTTCCTGCGCCGGTTGCATTCGATTCCTGTTTGTAATTGTCCTTTTAACAGCGATCGCGTA
TTTCGTCTCGCTCAGGCGCAATCACGAATGAATAACGGTTTGGTTGATGCGAGTGATTTTGATGACGAGC
GTAATGGCTGGCCTGTTGAACAAGTCTGGAAAGAAATGCATAAACTTTTGCCATTCTCACCGGATTCAGT
CGTCACTCATGGTGATTTCTCACTTGATAACCTTATTTTTGACGAGGGGAAATTAATAGGTTGTATTGAT
GTTGGACGAGTCGGAATCGCAGACCGATACCAGGATCTTGCCATCCTATGGAACTGCCTCGGTGAGTTTT
CTCCTTCATTACAGAAACGGCTTTTTCAAAAATATGGTATTGATAATCCTGATATGAATAAATTGCAGTT
TCATTTGATGCTCGATGAGTTTTTCTAATCAGAATTGGTTAATTGGTTGTAACACTGGCAGAGCATTACG
CTGACTTGACGGGACGGCGCAAGCTCATGACCAAAATCCCTTAACGTGAGTTACGCGTCGTTCCACTGAG
CGTCAGAGGTATCACTAGTATTACAGAGGTAAGTTATAACAGTCGCCTAACCC
Features (pLannotate 1.2.2; 28 found; start..end, strand, type, name):
     87..675     -  rep_origin     ori: high-copy-number ColE1/pMB1/pBR322/pUC origin of replication
    846..1706    -  CDS            AmpR: β-lactamase; bla; confers resistance to ampicillin, carbenicillin, and related antibiotics
   1707..1778    -  promoter       AmpR promoter: bla
   1857..2456    +  CDS            PuroR: puromycin N-acetyltransferase; pac from Streptomyces alboniger; confers resistance to puromycin
   2461..2541    +  CDS            HBB (fragment): HBB_PONPY - Experimental evidence at transcript level: Swiss-Prot protein existence level 2. Involved in oxygen transport from the lung to the various peripheral tissues. From Pongo pygmaeus (Bornean orangutan).
   2612..2667    +  polyA_signal   β-globin poly(A) signal: rabbit β-globin polyadenylation signal (Gil and Proudfoot, 1987)
   3646..3666    +  protein_bind   attB4: mutant version of attB; core recombination site for the Gateway® BP reaction BP Clonase™
   3734..3945    +  promoter       EF-1α core promoter: core promoter for human elongation factor EF-1α
   3946..4884    +  intron         EF-1α intron A: intron upstream of the start codon of human EF-1α
   4911..4931    +  protein_bind   attB1: mutant version of attB; core recombination site for the Gateway® BP reaction BP Clonase™
   4951..5646    +  CDS            mKate2: mKate2 is a basic (constitutively fluorescent) red fluorescent protein published in 2009, derived from Entacmaea quadricolor. It is reported to be a rapidly-maturing monomer with moderate acid sensitivity.
   5666..5690    -  protein_bind   attB2: mutant version of attB; recombination site for the Gateway® BP reaction BP Clonase™
   5834..5908    +  CDS            HBB (fragment): HBB_PONPY - Experimental evidence at transcript level: Swiss-Prot protein existence level 2. Involved in oxygen transport from the lung to the various peripheral tissues. From Pongo pygmaeus (Bornean orangutan).
   5979..6034    +  polyA_signal   β-globin poly(A) signal: rabbit β-globin polyadenylation signal (Gil and Proudfoot, 1987)
   6418..6443    +  misc_feature   SA: splice acceptor site
   7115..7135    +  protein_bind   attB4: mutant version of attB; core recombination site for the Gateway® BP reaction BP Clonase™
   7203..7414    +  promoter       EF-1α core promoter: core promoter for human elongation factor EF-1α
   7415..8353    +  intron         EF-1α intron A: intron upstream of the start codon of human EF-1α
   8380..8400    +  protein_bind   attB1: mutant version of attB; core recombination site for the Gateway® BP reaction BP Clonase™
   8411..9127    +  CDS            EBFP2: EBFP2 is a basic (constitutively fluorescent) blue fluorescent protein published in 2007, derived from Aequorea victoria. It is reported to be a rapidly-maturing monomer with moderate acid sensitivity.
   9135..9159    -  protein_bind   attB2: mutant version of attB; recombination site for the Gateway® BP reaction BP Clonase™
   9163..9243    +  CDS            HBB (fragment): HBB_PONPY - Experimental evidence at transcript level: Swiss-Prot protein existence level 2. Involved in oxygen transport from the lung to the various peripheral tissues. From Pongo pygmaeus (Bornean orangutan).
   9314..9369    +  polyA_signal   β-globin poly(A) signal: rabbit β-globin polyadenylation signal (Gil and Proudfoot, 1987)
   9752..9774    -  protein_bind   lac operator (fragment): The lac repressor binds to the lac operator to inhibit transcription in E. coli. This inhibition can be relieved by adding lactose or isopropyl-β-D-thiogalactopyranoside (IPTG). lac repressor encoded by lacI
   9778..9808    -  promoter       lac promoter: promoter for the E. coli lac operon
   9823..9844    -  protein_bind   CAP binding site: CAP binding activates transcription in the presence of cAMP. E. coli catabolite activator protein
   9857..9896    -  CDS            lacI (fragment): lac repressor; lacI; The lac repressor binds to the lac operator to inhibit transcription in E. coli. This inhibition can be relieved by adding lactose or isopropyl-β-D-thiogalactopyranoside (IPTG).
  10069..10878   +  CDS            KanR: aminoglycoside phosphotransferase; aph(3')-Ia; confers resistance to kanamycin in bacteria or G418 (Geneticin®) in eukaryotes
