>Addgene plasmid #103162 | LSB-hsa-miR-1-5p | addgene full sequence | sequence record 213259 | Addgene NGS Result
GGCTCCGGTGCCCGTCAGTGGGCAGAGCGCACATCGCCCACAGTCCCCGAGAAGTTGTGGGGAGGGGTCG
GCAATTGAACCGGTGCCTAGAGAAGGTGGCGCGGGGTAAACTGGGAAAGTGATGTCGTGTACTGGCTCCG
CCTTTTTCCCGAGGGTGGGGGAGAACCGTATATAAGTGCAGTAGTCGCCGTGAACGTTCTTTTTCGCAAC
GGGTTTGCCGCCAGAACACAGGTAAGTGCCGTGTGTGGTTCCCGCGGGCCTGGCCTCTTTACGGGTTATG
GCCCTTGCGTGCCTTGAATTACTTCCACCTGGCTGCAGTACGTGATTCTTGATCCCGAGCTTCGGGTTGG
AAGTGGGTGGGAGAGTTCGAGGCCTTGCGCTTAAGGAGCCCCTTCGCCTCGTGCTTGAGTTGAGGCCTGG
CCTGGGCGCTGGGGCCGCCGCGTGCGAATCTGGTGGCACCTTCGCGCCTGTCTCGCTGCTTTCGATAAGT
CTCTAGCCATTTAAAATTTTTGATGACCTGCTGCGACGCTTTTTTTCTGGCAAGATAGTCTTGTAAATGC
GGGCCAAGATCTGCACACTGGTATTTCGGTTTTTGGGGCCGCGGGCGGCGACGGGGCCCGTGCGTCCCAG
CGCACATGTTCGGCGAGGCGGGGCCTGCGAGCGCGGCCACCGAGAATCGGACGGGGGTAGTCTCAAGCTG
GCCGGCCTGCTCTGGTGCCTGGCCTCGCGCCGCCGTGTATCGCCCCGCCCTGGGCGGCAAGGCTGGCCCG
GTCGGCACCAGTTGCGTGAGCGGAAAGATGGCCGCTTCCCGGCCCTGCTGCAGGGAGCTCAAAATGGAGG
ACGCGGCGCTCGGGAGAGCGGGCGGGTGAGTCACCCACACAAAGGAAAAGGGCCTTTCCGTCCTCAGCCG
TCGCTTCATGTGACTCCACGGAGTACCGGGCGCCGTCCAGGCACCTCGATTAGTTCTCGAGCTTTTGGAG
TACGTCGTCTTTAGGTTGGGGGGAGGGGTTTTATGCGATGGAGTTTCCCCACACTGAGTGGGTGGAGACT
GAAGTTAGGCCAGCTTGGCACTTGATGTAATTCTCCTTGGAATTTGCCCTTTTTGAGTTTGGATCTTGGT
TCATTCTCAAGCCTCAGACAGTGGTTCAAAGTTTTTTTCTTCCATTTCAGGTGTCGTGAGAAGGGCGAAT
TCGACCCAAGTTTGTACAAAAAAGCAGGCTGGATCCAGGTGCCACCATGGTGAGCGAGCTGATTAAGGAG
AACATGCACATGAAGCTGTACATGGAGGGCACCGTGAACAACCACCACTTCAAGTGCACATCCGAGGGCG
AAGGCAAGCCCTACGAGGGCACCCAGACCATGAGAATCAAGGCGGTCGAGGGCGGCCCTCTCCCCTTCGC
CTTCGACATCCTGGCTACCAGCTTCATGTACGGCAGCAAAACCTTCATCAACCACACCCAGGGCATCCCC
GACTTCTTTAAGCAGTCCTTCCCCGAGGGCTTCACATGGGAGAGAGTCACCACATACGAAGATGGGGGCG
TGCTGACCGCTACCCAGGACACCAGCCTCCAGGACGGCTGCCTCATCTACAACGTCAAGATCAGAGGGGT
GAACTTCCCATCCAACGGCCCTGTGATGCAGAAGAAAACACTCGGCTGGGAGGCCTCCACCGAGACACTG
TACCCCGCTGACGGCGGCCTGGAAGGCAGAGCCGACATGGCCCTGAAGCTCGTGGGCGGGGGCCACCTGA
TCTGCAACCTTAAGACCACATACAGATCCAAGAAACCCGCTAAGAACCTCAAGATGCCCGGCGTCTACTA
TGTGGACAGGAGACTGGAAAGAATCAAGGAGGCCGACAAAGAGACATACGTCGAGCAGCACGAGGTGGCT
GTGGCCAGATACTGCGACCTCCCTAGCAAACTGGGGCACAAACTTAATTGAGAATTCTACCACCCAGCTT
TCTTGTACAAAGTGGTACGTCTCAAGACCAGAGGTCTCTGCTTGGCAAAAGATGGGCATATAAAGAAGTA
TGTATGGGCATATAAAGAAGTATGTATGGGCATATAAAGAAGTATGTATGGGCATATAAAGAAGTATGTC
AACCAGAAGAGACCTGTGCTTCACTCCTCAGGTGCAGGCTGCCTATCAGAAGGTGGTGGCTGGTGTGGCC
AATGCCCTGGCTCACAAATACCACTGAGATCTTTTTCCCTCTGCCAAAAATTATGGGGACATCATGAAGC
CCCTTGAGCATCTGACTTCTGGCTAATAAAGGAAATTTATTTTCATTGCAATAGTGTGTTGGAATTTTTT
GTGTCTCTCACTCGGAAGGACATATGGGAGGGCAAATCATTTAAAACATCAGAATGAGTATTTGGTTTAG
AGTTTGGCAACATATGCCCATATGCTGGCTGCCATGAACAAAGGTTGGCTATAAAGAGGTCATCAGTATA
TGAAACAGCCCCCTGCTGTCCATTCCTTATTCCATAGAAAAGCCTTGACTTGAGGTTAGATTTTTTTTAT
ATTTTGTTTTGTGTTATTTTTTTCTTTAACATCCCTAAAATTTTCCTTACATGTTTTACTAGCCAGATTT
TTCCTCCTCTCCTGACTACTCCCAGTCATAGCTGTCCCTCTTCTCTTATGGAGATCCCGAGCGGTGCGTT
TTTATGCTTGTAGTATTGTATAATGTTTTTAAGATCCAAGCTTCTGACCTCTTCTCTTCCTCCCACAGGG
CCTCGAGACAATTGCATCGATGGTACCAGTGAAAGTCTGCAATGAATTCGAGTTGGCGCGCCTGTCATTC
TAAATCTCTCTTTCAGCCTAAAGCTTTTTCCCCGTATCCCCCCAGGTGTCTGCAGGCTCAAAGAGCAGCG
AGAAGCGTTCAGAGGAAAGCGATCCCGTGCCACCTTCCCCGTGCCCGGGCTGTCCCCGCACGCTGCCGGC
TCGGGGATGCGGGGGGAGCGCCGGACCGGAGCGGAGCCCCGGGCGGCTCGCTGCTGCCCCCTAGCGGGGG
AGGGACGTAATTACATCCCTGGGGGCTTTGGGAGGGGGCTGTCCCCGTGAGCTCCCAGGCGCGCCTGTCA
TTCTAAATCTCTCTTTCAGCCTAAAGCTTTTTCCCCGTATCCCCCCAGGTGTCTGCAGGCTCAAAGAGCA
GCGAGAAGCGTTCAGAGGAAAGCGATCCCGTGCCACCTTCCCCGTGCCCGGGCTGTCCCCGCACGCTGCC
GGCTCGGGGATGCGGGGGGAGCGCCGGACCGGAGCGGAGCCCCGGGCGGCTCGCTGCTGCCCCCTAGCGG
GGGAGGGACGTAATTACATCCCTGGGGGCTTTGGGGGGGGGCTGTCCCCGTGAGCTCCCAGGCGCGCCAA
CTCGGTACCGTATCGATGTCGACGTTAACGCTAGTGATATCAACTTTGTATAGAAAAGTTGGCTCCGAAT
TCGCCCTTGACAGCAGAGATCCAGTTTGGTTAATTAATTGGCTCCGGTGCCCGTCAGTGGGCAGAGCGCA
CATCGCCCACAGTCCCCGAGAAGTTGTGGGGAGGGGTCGGCAATTGAACCGGTGCCTAGAGAAGGTGGCG
CGGGGTAAACTGGGAAAGTGATGTCGTGTACTGGCTCCGCCTTTTTCCCGAGGGTGGGGGAGAACCGTAT
ATAAGTGCAGTAGTCGCCGTGAACGTTCTTTTTCGCAACGGGTTTGCCGCCAGAACACAGGTAAGTGCCG
TGTGTGGTTCCCGCGGGCCTGGCCTCTTTACGGGTTATGGCCCTTGCGTGCCTTGAATTACTTCCACCTG
GCTGCAGTACGTGATTCTTGATCCCGAGCTTCGGGTTGGAAGTGGGTGGGAGAGTTCGAGGCCTTGCGCT
TAAGGAGCCCCTTCGCCTCGTGCTTGAGTTGAGGCCTGGCCTGGGCGCTGGGGCCGCCGCGTGCGAATCT
GGTGGCACCTTCGCGCCTGTCTCGCTGCTTTCGATAAGTCTCTAGCCATTTAAAATTTTTGATGACCTGC
TGCGACGCTTTTTTTCTGGCAAGATAGTCTTGTAAATGCGGGCCAAGATCTGCACACTGGTATTTCGGTT
TTTGGGGCCGCGGGCGGCGACGGGGCCCGTGCGTCCCAGCGCACATGTTCGGCGAGGCGGGGCCTGCGAG
CGCGGCCACCGAGAATCGGACGGGGGTAGTCTCAAGCTGGCCGGCCTGCTCTGGTGCCTGGCCTCGCGCC
GCCGTGTATCGCCCCGCCCTGGGCGGCAAGGCTGGCCCGGTCGGCACCAGTTGCGTGAGCGGAAAGATGG
CCGCTTCCCGGCCCTGCTGCAGGGAGCTCAAAATGGAGGACGCGGCGCTCGGGAGAGCGGGCGGGTGAGT
CACCCACACAAAGGAAAAGGGCCTTTCCGTCCTCAGCCGTCGCTTCATGTGACTCCACGGAGTACCGGGC
GCCGTCCAGGCACCTCGATTAGTTCTCGAGCTTTTGGAGTACGTCGTCTTTAGGTTGGGGGGAGGGGTTT
TATGCGATGGAGTTTCCCCACACTGAGTGGGTGGAGACTGAAGTTAGGCCAGCTTGGCACTTGATGTAAT
TCTCCTTGGAATTTGCCCTTTTTGAGTTTGGATCTTGGTTCATTCTCAAGCCTCAGACAGTGGTTCAAAG
TTTTTTTCTTCCATTTCAGGTGTCGTGAGAAGGGCGAATTCGACCCAAGTTTGTACAAAAAAGCAGGCTG
ACCGCCACCATGGTGAGCAAGGGCGAGGAGCTGTTCACCGGGGTGGTGCCCATCCTGGTCGAGCTGGACG
GCGACGTAAACGGCCACAAGTTCAGCGTGAGGGGCGAGGGCGAGGGCGATGCCACCAACGGCAAGCTGAC
CCTGAAGTTCATCTGCACCACCGGCAAGCTGCCCGTGCCCTGGCCCACCCTCGTGACCACCCTGAGCCAC
GGCGTGCAGTGCTTCGCCCGCTACCCCGACCACATGAAGCAGCACGACTTCTTCAAGTCCGCCATGCCCG
AAGGCTACGTCCAGGAGCGCACCATCTTCTTCAAGGACGACGGCACCTACAAGACCCGCGCCGAGGTGAA
GTTCGAGGGCGACACCCTAGTGAACCGCATCGAGCTGAAGGGCGTCGACTTCAAGGAGGACGGCAACATC
CTGGGGCACAAGCTGGAGTACAACTTCAACAGCCACAACATCTATATCATGGCCGTCAAGCAGAAGAACG
GCATCAAGGTGAACTTCAAGATCCGCCACAACGTGGAGGACGGCAGCGTGCAGCTCGCCGACCACTACCA
GCAGAACACCCCCATCGGCGACGGCCCCGTGCTGCTGCCCGACAGCCACTACCTGAGCACCCAGTCCGTG
CTGAGCAAAGACCCCAACGAGAAGCGCGATCACATGGTCCTGCTGGAGTTCCGCACCGCCGCCGGGATCA
CTCTCGGCATGGACGAGCTGTACAAGTAATACCCAGCTTTCTTGTACAAAGTGGTACGCGTGAATTCACT
CCTCAGGTGCAGGCTGCCTATCAGAAGGTGGTGGCTGGTGTGGCCAATGCCCTGGCTCACAAATACCACT
GAGATCTTTTTCCCTCTGCCAAAAATTATGGGGACATCATGAAGCCCCTTGAGCATCTGACTTCTGGCTA
ATAAAGGAAATTTATTTTCATTGCAATAGTGTGTTGGAATTTTTTGTGTCTCTCACTCGGAAGGACATAT
GGGAGGGCAAATCATTTAAAACATCAGAATGAGTATTTGGTTTAGAGTTTGGCAACATATGCCCATATGC
TGGCTGCCATGAACAAAGGTTGGCTATAAAGAGGTCATCAGTATATGAAACAGCCCCCTGCTGTCCATTC
CTTATTCCATAGAAAAGCCTTGACTTGAGGTTAGATTTTTTTTATATTTTGTTTTGTGTTATTTTTTTCT
TTAACATCCCTAAAATTTTCCTTACATGTTTTACTAGCCAGATTTTTCCTCCTCTCCTGACTACTCCCAG
TCATAGCTGTCCCTCTTCTCTTATGGAGATCCCTCGACCTGCAGCCCAAGCTTGGCGTAATCATGGTCAT
AGCTGTTTCCTGTGTGAAATTGTTATCCGCTCACAATTCCACACAACATACGAGCCGGAAGCATAAAGTG
TAAAGCCTGGGGTGCCTAATGAGTGAGCTAACTCACATTAATTGCGTTGCGCTCACTGCCCGCTTTCCAG
TCGGGAAACCTGTCGTGCCAGCGGATCGACAGTACTAAGCTTGGTCTAATACCCAATCTCTCGTCTTATC
CAGATGTTTTATACGCCTCTGGCCCGTGTCTCAAAATCTCTGATGTTACATTGCACAAGATAAAAATATA
TCATCATGAACAATAAAACTGTCTGCTTACATAAACAGTAATACAAGGGGTGTTATGAGCCATATTCAAC
GGGAAACGTCGAGGCCGCGATTAAATTCCAACATGGATGCTGATTTATATGGGTATAAATGGGCTCGCGA
TAATGTCGGGCAATCAGGTGCGACAATCTATCGCTTGTATGGGAAGCCCGATGCGCCAGAGTTGTTTCTG
AAACATGGCAAAGGTAGCGTTGCCAATGATGTTACAGATGAGATGGTCAGACTAAACTGGCTGACGGAAT
TTATGCCTCTTCCGACCATCAAGCATTTTATCCGTACTCCTGATGATGCATGGTTACTCACCACTGCGAT
CCCCGGAAAAACAGCATTCCAGGTATTAGAAGAATATCCTGATTCAGGTGAAAATATTGTTGATGCGCTG
GCAGTGTTCCTGCGCCGGTTGCATTCGATTCCTGTTTGTAATTGTCCTTTTAACAGCGATCGCGTATTTC
GTCTCGCTCAGGCGCAATCACGAATGAATAACGGTTTGGTTGATGCGAGTGATTTTGATGACGAGCGTAA
TGGCTGGCCTGTTGAACAAGTCTGGAAAGAAATGCATAAACTTTTGCCATTCTCACCGGATTCAGTCGTC
ACTCATGGTGATTTCTCACTTGATAACCTTATTTTTGACGAGGGGAAATTAATAGGTTGTATTGATGTTG
GACGAGTCGGAATCGCAGACCGATACCAGGATCTTGCCATCCTATGGAACTGCCTCGGTGAGTTTTCTCC
TTCATTACAGAAACGGCTTTTTCAAAAATATGGTATTGATAATCCTGATATGAATAAATTGCAGTTTCAT
TTGATGCTCGATGAGTTTTTCTAATCAGAATTGGTTAATTGGTTGTAACACTGGCAGAGCATTACGCTGA
CTTGACGGGACGGCGCAAGCTCATGACCAAAATCCCTTAACGTGAGTTACGCGTCGTTCCACTGAGCGTC
AGAGGTATCACTAGTATTACAGAGGTAAGTTATAACAGTCGCCTAACCCAATTGAGGGGATAACGCAGGA
AAGAACATGTGAGCAAAAGGCCAGCAAAAGGCCAGGAACCGTAAAAAGGCCGCGTTGCTGGCGTTTTTCC
ATAGGCTCCGCCCCCCTGACGAGCATCACAAAAATCGACGCTCAAGTCAGAGGTGGCGAAACCCGACAGG
ACTATAAAGATACCAGGCGTTTCCCCCTGGAAGCTCCCTCGTGCGCTCTCCTGTTCCGACCCTGCCGCTT
ACCGGATACCTGTCCGCCTTTCTCCCTTCGGGAAGCGTGGCGCTTTCTCATAGCTCACGCTGTAGGTATC
TCAGTTCGGTGTAGGTCGTTCGCTCCAAGCTGGGCTGTGTGCACGAACCCCCCGTTCAGCCCGACCGCTG
CGCCTTATCCGGTAACTATCGTCTTGAGTCCAACCCGGTAAGACACGACTTATCGCCACTGGCAGCAGCC
ACTGGTAACAGGATTAGCAGAGCGAGGTATGTAGGCGGTGCTACAGAGTTCTTGAAGTGGTGGCCTAACT
ACGGCTACACTAGAAGAACAGTATTTGGTATCTGCGCTCTGCTGAAGCCAGTTACCTTCGGAAAAAGAGT
TGGTAGCTCTTGATCCGGCAAACAAACCACCGCTGGTAGCGGTGGTTTTTTTGTTTGCAAGCAGCAGATT
ACGCGCAGAAAAAAAGGATCTCAAGAAGATCCTTTGATCTTTTCTACGGGGTCTGACGCTCAGTGGAACG
AAAACTCACGTTAAGGGATTTTGGTCATGAGATTATCAAAAAGGATCTTCACCTAGATCCTTTTAAATTA
AAAATGAAGTTTTAAATCAATCTAAAGTATATATGAGTAAACTTGGTCTGACAGTTACCAATGCTTAATC
AGTGAGGCACCTATCTCAGCGATCTGTCTATTTCGTTCATCCATAGTTGCCTGACTCCCCGTCGTGTAGA
TAACTACGATACGGGAGGGCTTACCATCTGGCCCCAGTGCTGCAATGATACCGCGAGAACCACGCTCACC
GGCTCCAGATTTATCAGCAATAAACCAGCCAGCCGGAAGGGCCGAGCGCAGAAGTGGTCCTGCAACTTTA
TCCGCCTCCATCCAGTCTATTAATTGTTGCCGGGAAGCTAGAGTAAGTAGTTCGCCAGTTAATAGTTTGC
GCAACGTTGTTGCCATTGCTACAGGCATCGTGGTGTCACGCTCGTCGTTTGGTATGGCTTCATTCAGCTC
CGGTTCCCAACGATCAAGGCGAGTTACATGATCCCCCATGTTGTGCAAAAAAGCGGTTAGCTCCTTCGGT
CCTCCGATCGTTGTCAGAAGTAAGTTGGCCGCAGTGTTATCACTCATGGTTATGGCAGCACTGCATAATT
CTCTTACTGTCATGCCATCCGTAAGATGCTTTTCTGTGACTGGTGAGTACTCAACCAAGTCATTCTGAGA
ATAGTGTATGCGGCGACCGAGTTGCTCTTGCCCGGCGTCAATACGGGATAATACCGCGCCACATAGCAGA
ACTTTAAAAGTGCTCATCATTGGAAAACGTTCTTCGGGGCGAAAACTCTCAAGGATCTTACCGCTGTTGA
GATCCAGTTCGATGTAACCCACTCGTGCACCCAACTGATCTTCAGCATCTTTTACTTTCACCAGCGTTTC
TGGGTGAGCAAAAACAGGAAGGCAAAATGCCGCAAAAAAGGGAATAAGGGCGACACGGAAATGTTGAATA
CTCATACTCTTCCTTTTTCAATATTATTGAAGCATTTATCAAGGTTATTGTCTCATGAGCGGATACATAT
TTGAATGTACCGAATTTCTCGAGGGCTTGTCGACGACGGCGGTCTCCGTCGTCAGGATCATGAATTCGAC
CGCCTGTCTCAAGGTGCCACCATGACCGAGTACAAGCCCACGGTGCGCCTCGCCACCCGCGACGACGTCC
CCCGGGCCGTACGCACCCTCGCCGCCGCGTTCGCCGACTACCCCGCCACGCGCCACACCGTCGACCCGGA
CCGCCACATCGAGCGGGTCACCGAGCTGCAAGAACTCTTCCTCACGCGCGTCGGGCTCGACATCGGCAAG
GTGTGGGTCGCGGACGACGGCGCCGCGGTGGCGGTCTGGACCACGCCGGAGAGCGTCGAAGCGGGGGCGG
TGTTCGCCGAGATCGGCCCGCGCATGGCCGAGTTGAGCGGTTCCCGGCTGGCCGCGCAGCAACAGATGGA
AGGCCTCCTGGCGCCGCACCGGCCCAAGGAGCCCGCGTGGTTCCTGGCCACCGTCGGCGTCTCGCCCGAC
CACCAGGGCAAGGGTCTGGGCAGCGCCGTCGTGCTCCCCGGAGTGGAGGCGGCCGAGCGCGCCGGGGTGC
CCGCCTTCCTGGAGACATCCGCGCCCCGCAACCTCCCCTTCTACGAGCGGCTCGGCTTCACCGTCACCGC
CGACGTCGAGGTGCCCGAAGGACCGCGCACCTGGTGCATGACCCGCAAGCCCGGTGCCTGAGCTTTGAGA
CTACGCGTGAATTCACTCCTCAGGTGCAGGCTGCCTATCAGAAGGTGGTGGCTGGTGTGGCCAATGCCCT
GGCTCACAAATACCACTGAGATCTTTTTCCCTCTGCCAAAAATTATGGGGACATCATGAAGCCCCTTGAG
CATCTGACTTCTGGCTAATAAAGGAAATTTATTTTCATTGCAATAGTGTGTTGGAATTTTTTGTGTCTCT
CACTCGGAAGGACATATGGGAGGGCAAATCATTTAAAACATCAGAATGAGTATTTGGTTTAGAGTTTGGC
AACATATGCCCATATGCTGGCTGCCATGAACAAAGGTTGGCTATAAAGAGGTCATCAGTATATGAAACAG
CCCCCTGCTGTCCATTCCTTATTCCATAGAAAAGCCTTGACTTGAGGTTAGATTTTTTTTATATTTTGTT
TTGTGTTATTTTTTTCTTTAACATCCCTAAAATTTTCCTTACATGTTTTACTAGCCAGATTTTTCCTCCT
CTCCTGACTACTCCCAGTCATAGCTGTCCCTCTTCTCTTATGGAGATCCCTCGACCTGCAGCCCAAGCTT
GAATTCTCTAGAATTACCCTGTTATCCCTATGCTTGGTTTACCGAGCTCTTATTGGTTTTCAAACTTCAT
TGACTGTGCCCAACGCGCCTGGGAGCTCACGGGGACAGCCCCCCCCCAAAGCCCCCAGGGATGTAATTAC
GTCCCTCCCCCGCTAGGGGGCAGCAGCGAGCCGCCCGGGGCTCCGCTCCGGTCCGGCGCTCCCCCCGCAT
CCCCGAGCCGGCAGCGTGCGGGGACAGCCCGGGCACGGGGAAGGTGGCACGGGATCGCTTTCCTCTGAAC
GCTTCTCGCTGCTCTTTGAGCCTGCAGACACCTGGGGGGATACGGGGAAAAAGCTAGGCTGAAAGACCGG
TTCTTAGAATGACACGCGCCTGGGAGCTCACGGGGACAGCCCCCCCCCAAAGCCCCCAGGGATGTAATTA
CGTCCCTCCCCCGCTAGGGGGCAGCAGCGAGCCGCCCGGGGCTCCGCTCCGGTCCGGCGCTCCCCCCGCA
TCCCCGAGCCGGCAGCGTGCGGGGACAGCCCGGGCACGGGGAAGGTGGCACGGGATCGCTTTCCTCTGAA
CGCTTCTCGCTGCTCTTTGAGCCTGCAGACACCTGGGGGGATACGGGGAAAAAGCTAACTTCTGAGACGA
CAACTTTGTATAGAAAAGTTGGCTCCGAATTCGCCCTTGACAGCAGAGATCCAGTTTGGTTAATTAATT
Features (pLannotate 1.2.2; 28 found; start..end, strand, type, name):
     20..231     +  promoter       EF-1α core promoter: core promoter for human elongation factor EF-1α
    232..1170    +  intron         EF-1α intron A: intron upstream of the start codon of human EF-1α
   1197..1217    +  protein_bind   attB1: mutant version of attB; core recombination site for the Gateway® BP reaction BP Clonase™
   1237..1932    +  CDS            mKate2: mKate2 is a basic (constitutively fluorescent) red fluorescent protein published in 2009, derived from Entacmaea quadricolor. It is reported to be a rapidly-maturing monomer with moderate acid sensitivity.
   1952..1976    -  protein_bind   attB2: mutant version of attB; recombination site for the Gateway® BP reaction BP Clonase™
   2120..2194    +  CDS            HBB (fragment): HBB_PONPY - Experimental evidence at transcript level: Swiss-Prot protein existence level 2. Involved in oxygen transport from the lung to the various peripheral tissues. From Pongo pygmaeus (Bornean orangutan).
   2265..2320    +  polyA_signal   β-globin poly(A) signal: rabbit β-globin polyadenylation signal (Gil and Proudfoot, 1987)
   2704..2729    +  misc_feature   SA: splice acceptor site
   3401..3421    +  protein_bind   attB4: mutant version of attB; core recombination site for the Gateway® BP reaction BP Clonase™
   3489..3700    +  promoter       EF-1α core promoter: core promoter for human elongation factor EF-1α
   3701..4639    +  intron         EF-1α intron A: intron upstream of the start codon of human EF-1α
   4666..4686    +  protein_bind   attB1: mutant version of attB; core recombination site for the Gateway® BP reaction BP Clonase™
   4700..5416    +  CDS            EBFP2: EBFP2 is a basic (constitutively fluorescent) blue fluorescent protein published in 2007, derived from Aequorea victoria. It is reported to be a rapidly-maturing monomer with moderate acid sensitivity.
   5421..5445    -  protein_bind   attB2: mutant version of attB; recombination site for the Gateway® BP reaction BP Clonase™
   5449..5529    +  CDS            HBB (fragment): HBB_PONPY - Experimental evidence at transcript level: Swiss-Prot protein existence level 2. Involved in oxygen transport from the lung to the various peripheral tissues. From Pongo pygmaeus (Bornean orangutan).
   5600..5655    +  polyA_signal   β-globin poly(A) signal: rabbit β-globin polyadenylation signal (Gil and Proudfoot, 1987)
   6038..6060    -  protein_bind   lac operator (fragment): The lac repressor binds to the lac operator to inhibit transcription in E. coli. This inhibition can be relieved by adding lactose or isopropyl-β-D-thiogalactopyranoside (IPTG). lac repressor encoded by lacI
   6064..6094    -  promoter       lac promoter: promoter for the E. coli lac operon
   6109..6130    -  protein_bind   CAP binding site: CAP binding activates transcription in the presence of cAMP. E. coli catabolite activator protein
   6143..6182    -  CDS            lacI (fragment): lac repressor; lacI; The lac repressor binds to the lac operator to inhibit transcription in E. coli. This inhibition can be relieved by adding lactose or isopropyl-β-D-thiogalactopyranoside (IPTG).
   6355..7164    +  CDS            KanR: aminoglycoside phosphotransferase; aph(3')-Ia; confers resistance to kanamycin in bacteria or G418 (Geneticin®) in eukaryotes
   7416..8004    -  rep_origin     ori: high-copy-number ColE1/pMB1/pBR322/pUC origin of replication
   8175..9035    -  CDS            AmpR: β-lactamase; bla; confers resistance to ampicillin, carbenicillin, and related antibiotics
   9036..9107    -  promoter       AmpR promoter: bla
   9192..9791    +  CDS            PuroR: puromycin N-acetyltransferase; pac from Streptomyces alboniger; confers resistance to puromycin
   9806..9886    +  CDS            HBB (fragment): HBB_PONPY - Experimental evidence at transcript level: Swiss-Prot protein existence level 2. Involved in oxygen transport from the lung to the various peripheral tissues. From Pongo pygmaeus (Bornean orangutan).
   9957..10012   +  polyA_signal   β-globin poly(A) signal: rabbit β-globin polyadenylation signal (Gil and Proudfoot, 1987)
  10991..11011   +  protein_bind   attB4: mutant version of attB; core recombination site for the Gateway® BP reaction BP Clonase™
