[The description below was written by a language model from this plasmid's Addgene catalogue record and pLannotate feature annotations shown in this document.]
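Description:
LSB-hsa-miR-1-5p is a mammalian expression plasmid of about 11 kb built on the Low Sensor Backbone (LSB) and designed as a two-colour fluorescent sensor of microRNA activity. It replicates in E. coli from a high-copy ColE1/pUC-type origin and carries both AmpR (β-lactamase) and KanR (aminoglycoside phosphotransferase), with the record listing dual ampicillin and kanamycin selection.

The payload consists of two parallel transcription units. Each is driven by the human EF-1α core promoter with its intron A and terminated by a rabbit β-globin poly(A) signal, and Gateway attB4, attB1 and attB2 scars mark the junctions left by assembly. One unit encodes the red fluorescent protein mKate2 and, according to the catalogue entry, carries a target site for hsa-miR-1-5p in its 3' UTR. This site is not annotated separately in the feature tables, but an unannotated gap lies between attB2 and the β-globin sequences. The other unit encodes EBFP2 without the target and acts as an internal reference. When the cognate miRNA is active in transfected cells, mKate2 is repressed relative to EBFP2, so the red-to-blue ratio reports miRNA activity independently of plasmid dose.

A PuroR coding sequence with its own β-globin poly(A) signal allows puromycin selection in mammalian cells, although no promoter is annotated for it. The depositor warns that the repeated poly(A) elements make the plasmid inherently unstable. The sequenced plasmid also differs slightly from the depositor sequence, including short insertions flanking PuroR that are said not to affect selection. The Entrez link to MIR100 in the record does not match the named miR-1-5p target.
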