Addgene plasmid #103162: LSB-hsa-miR-1-5p
Purpose: Used to sense miRNA activity using fluorescence based tools. hsa-miR-1-5p target in 3' UTR of of mKate. miRNA activity can be measured by the repression of mKate2 relative to EBFP2 fluorescent proteins . Plasmid is inherently unstable; please see Depositor Comments
Depositing lab: Ron Weiss. Depositing organization: Massachusetts Institute of Technology. Publication: A mixed antagonistic/synergistic miRNA repression model enables accurate predictions of multi-input miRNA sensor activity. Gam JJ, Babb J, Weiss R. Nat Commun. 2018 Jun 22;9(1):2430. doi: 10.1038/s41467-018-04575-0. PubMed 29934631.
Backbone
  Vector backbone: Low Sensor Backbone (LSB)
  Vector type: Mammalian Expression, Synthetic Biology
Growth in bacteria
  Bacterial resistance: Ampicillin and Kanamycin, 100 & 50 μg/mL
  Growth temperature: 30°C
  Growth strain: NEB Stable
  Copy number: High Copy
Gene/Insert
  Gene/Insert name: hsa-miR-1-5p target
  Species: H. sapiens (human)
  Entrez Gene: MIR100 (a.k.a. MIRN100, miR-100)
  Promoter: EF-1a
  Cloning method: Gibson Cloning
Terms and licenses: Academic/Nonprofit Terms; Industry Terms: Not Available to Industry
Depositor comments: Please note that this plasmid is inherently unstable due to a repeating poly A element. We recommend performing a diagnostic digest on multiple colonies upon receipt. The depositors would like to note the presence of several discrepancies between the depositor sequence and physical plasmid sequence. In particular, the sequences upstream and downstream of the puromycin coding region have 10 bp insertions which do not affect the ability to perform puromycin selection. The sequences for those regions within the physical plasmids are as follows: Upstream of Puro: GAATTCGACCGCCTGTCTCAAGGTGCCACC; Downstream of Puro: GCTTTGAGACTACGCGTGAATTCACTCCTC.
How to cite: LSB-hsa-miR-1-5p was a gift from Ron Weiss (Addgene plasmid # 103162 ; http://n2t.net/addgene:103162 ; RRID:Addgene_103162)
