>Addgene plasmid #103162 | LSB-hsa-miR-1-5p | depositor partial sequence | sequence record 195374 | hsa-miR-1-5p target
ATGGGCATATAAAGAAGTATGT
