>Addgene plasmid #103162 | LSB-hsa-miR-1-5p | addgene partial sequence | sequence record 213260 | mKate2-F 5'-ACCCGCTAAGAACCTCAAGA-3'
CAAGGAGGCCGACAAAGAGACATACGTCGAGCAGCACGAGGTGGCTGTGGCCAGATACTGCGACCTCCCT
AGCAAACTGGGGCACAAACTTAATTGAGAATTCTACCACCCAGCTTTCTTGTACAAAGTGGTACGTCTCA
AGACCAGAGGTCTCTGCTTGGCAAAAGATGGGCATATAAAGAAGTATGTATGGGCATATAAAGAAGTATG
TATGGGCATATAAAGAAGTATGTATGGGCATATAAAGAAGTATGTCAACCAGAAGAGACCTGTGCTTCAC
TCCTCAGGTGCAGGCTGCCTATCAGAAGGTGGTGGCTGGTGTGGCCAATGCCCTGGCTCACAAATACCAC
TGAGATCTTTTTCCCTCTGCCAAAAATTATGGGGACATCATGAAGCCCCTTGAGCATCTGACTTCTGGCT
AATAAAGGAAATTTATTTTCATTGCAATAGTGTGTTGGAATTTTTTGTGTCTCTCACTCGGAAGGACATA
TGGGAGGGCAAATCATTTA
